Addgene plasmid #201810: pET28a-SnoopTag2-sfGFP
Purpose: Bacterial expression of superfolder green fluorescent protein with peptide tag for covalent bond formation
Depositing lab: Mark Howarth. Depositing organization: University of Oxford. Publication: Design and Evolution of Enhanced Peptide-Peptide Ligation for Modular Transglutaminase Assembly. Keeble AH, Wood DP, Howarth M. Bioconjug Chem. 2023 Jun 8. doi: 10.1021/acs.bioconjchem.3c00122. PubMed 37289810.
Backbone
  Vector backbone: pET28a
  Backbone manufacturer: Novagen
  Backbone size w/o insert (bp): 5369
  Total vector size (bp): 6182
  Vector type: Bacterial Expression
Growth in bacteria
  Bacterial resistance: Kanamycin, 50 μg/mL
  Growth temperature: 37°C
  Growth strain: DH5alpha
  Copy number: High Copy
Gene/Insert
  Gene/Insert name: sfGFP
  Species: Synthetic
  Insert size (bp): 813
  Promoter: T7
  Tag / fusion protein: SnoopTag2 (N terminal on insert); His6 (C terminal on insert)
  Cloning method: Gibson Cloning
  Sequencing primers: 5′ T7F; 3′ T7R
Terms and licenses: Academic/Nonprofit Terms; Industry Terms: Not Available to Industry
How to cite: pET28a-SnoopTag2-sfGFP was a gift from Mark Howarth (Addgene plasmid # 201810)
