[The description below was written by a language model from this plasmid's Addgene catalogue record and pLannotate feature annotations shown in this document.]
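Description:
pET28a-SnoopTag2-sfGFP is a bacterial expression plasmid built on the Novagen pET28a backbone for producing superfolder GFP in E. coli. The synthetic insert, assembled by Gibson cloning, encodes sfGFP with SnoopTag2 at its N terminus and a His6 tag at its C terminus. Transcription is driven by a T7 promoter with an adjacent lac operator, followed by the phage T7 gene 10 ribosome binding site, and ends at the T7 terminator. The plasmid also carries lacI with its own promoter, so expression stays repressed until it is induced with IPTG in a host that supplies T7 RNA polymerase. The feature table annotates sfGFP and the 6xHis tag but not SnoopTag2, which is probably too short or too new for the annotation database. The unannotated stretch between the RBS and the sfGFP coding sequence is where it would be expected to lie.

Selection is by kanamycin through the aph(3')-Ia gene. Replication relies on a ColE1/pBR322-type origin accompanied by rop and the bom region, and an f1 origin is also present. The catalogue lists the plasmid as high copy, although rop normally restrains copy number. Short TcR, AmpR promoter and SET1 fragments in the table are most likely backbone remnants or chance annotation matches rather than functional parts. The sequenced record is 6,030 nt, slightly smaller than the 6,182 bp total given in the catalogue.

According to the record, the peptide tag is for covalent bond formation, and the associated work concerns enhanced peptide-peptide ligation for modular assembly. The construct therefore supplies a fluorescent SnoopTag2-bearing protein for such ligation experiments, and its His6 tag allows purification by metal affinity chromatography.
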