Features (pLannotate 1.2.2; 19 found; start..end, strand, type, name):
     26..73      -  terminator     T7 terminator: transcription terminator for bacteriophage T7 RNA polymerase
     81..130     -  CDS            SET1 (fragment): solubility-enhancement tag derived from T7 phage gene 10B
    157..174     -  CDS            6xHis: 6xHis affinity tag
    193..903     -  CDS            superfolder GFP: GFP variant that folds robustly even when fused to poorly folded proteins (Pédelacq et al., 2006)
    971..993     -  RBS            RBS: efficient ribosome binding site from bacteriophage T7 gene 10 (Olins and Rangwala, 1989)
   1008..1032    -  protein_bind   lac operator: The lac repressor binds to the lac operator to inhibit transcription in E. coli. This inhibition can be relieved by adding lactose or isopropyl-β-D-thiogalactopyranoside (IPTG). lac repressor encoded by lacI
   1033..1051    -  promoter       T7 promoter: promoter for bacteriophage T7 RNA polymerase
   1073..1352    +  CDS            TcR (fragment): tetracycline efflux protein; tet; confers resistance to tetracycline
   1360..1437    +  promoter       lacI promoter: lacI
   1438..2520    +  CDS            lacI: lac repressor; lacI; The lac repressor binds to the lac operator to inhibit transcription in E. coli. This inhibition can be relieved by adding lactose or isopropyl-β-D-thiogalactopyranoside (IPTG).
   2533..2554    +  protein_bind   CAP binding site: CAP binding activates transcription in the presence of cAMP. E. coli catabolite activator protein
   2569..2860    +  CDS            TcR (fragment): tetracycline efflux protein; tet; confers resistance to tetracycline
   2932..3312    -  CDS            YPB1_ECOLX: Protein predicted: Swiss-Prot protein existence level 4. From Escherichia coli.
   3329..3520    +  CDS            rop: Rop protein, which maintains plasmids at low copy number; rop
   3622..3761    +  misc_feature   bom: basis of mobility region from pBR322
   3947..4535    -  rep_origin     ori: high-copy-number ColE1/pMB1/pBR322/pUC origin of replication
   4657..5472    +  CDS            KanR: aminoglycoside phosphotransferase; aph(3')-Ia; confers resistance to kanamycin in bacteria or G418 (Geneticin®) in eukaryotes
   5481..5538    -  promoter       AmpR promoter (fragment): bla
   5591..6019    -  rep_origin     f1 ori (sequence partly withheld): f1 bacteriophage origin of replication; arrow indicates direction of (+) strand synthesis
>Addgene plasmid #201810 | pET28a-SnoopTag2-sfGFP | addgene full sequence | sequence record 404733 | Addgene NGS Result
ATCCGGATATAGTTCCTCCTTTCAGCAAAAAACCCCTCAAGACCCGTTTAGAGGCCCCAAGGGGTTATGC
TAGTTATTGCTCAGCGGTGGCAGCAGCCAACTCAGCTTCCTTTCGGGCTTTGTTAGCAGCCGGATCTCAG
TGGTGCTAGCTTATCAATGGTGATGGTGATGGTGGGAGCCGGAGCCGGAGCCTTTGTACAGTTCATCCAT
ACCATGCGTGATGCCCGCTGCGGTTACGAACTCCAGCAGAACCATATGATCGCGTTTCTCGTTCGGATCT
TTAGACAGAACGCTTTGCGTGCTCAGATAGTGATTGTCTGGCAGCAGAACAGGACCATCACCGATTGGAG
TGTTTTGCTGGTAGTGATCAGCCAGCTGCACGCTGCCATCCTCCACGTTGTGGCGAATTTTAAAATTCGC
TTTAATGCCATTTTTTTGTTTATCGGCGGTGATGTAAACATTGTGGCTGTTAAAATTGTATTCCAGCTTA
TGGCCCAGGATATTGCCGTCTTCTTTAAAGTCAATGCCTTTCAGCTCAATGCGGTTTACCAGGGTATCGC
CTTCAAATTTCACTTCCGCACGCGTTTTGTACGTGCCGTCATCCTTAAAGGAAATCGTGCGTTCCTGCAC
ATAGCCTTCCGGCATGGCGGACTTGAAGAAGTCATGCTGCTTCATATGGTCCGGATAACGAGCAAAGCAC
TGAACACCATAAGTCAGCGTCGTTACCAGAGTCGGCCAAGGTACCGGCAGTTTACCAGTAGTACAGATGA
ACTTCAGCGTCAGTTTACCATTAGTTGCGTCACCTTCACCCTCGCCACGCACGGAAAACTTATGACCGTT
GACATCACCATCCAGTTCCACCAGAATAGGGACGACACCAGTGAACAGCTCTTCGCCTTTACGGCCTGAA
CCACCTCCCGATTTTTCCACTTTATAAAATTCAATATAGCCCAGTTTTCCCATATGTATATCTCCTTCTT
AAAGTTAAACAAAATTATTTCTAGAGGGGAATTGTTATCCGCTCACAATTCCCCTATAGTGAGTCGTATT
AATTTCGCGGGATCGAGATCTCGATCCTCTACGCCGGACGCATCGTGGCCGGCATCACCGGCGCCACAGG
TGCGGTTGCTGGCGCCTATATCGCCGACATCACCGATGGGGAAGATCGGGCTCGCCACTTCGGGCTCATG
AGCGCTTGTTTCGGCGTGGGTATGGTGGCAGGCCCCGTGGCCGGGGGACTGTTGGGCGCCATCTCCTTGC
ATGCACCATTCCTTGCGGCGGCGGTGCTCAACGGCCTCAACCTACTACTGGGCTGCTTCCTAATGCAGGA
GTCGCATAAGGGAGAGCGTCGAGATCCCGGACACCATCGAATGGCGCAAAACCTTTCGCGGTATGGCATG
ATAGCGCCCGGAAGAGAGTCAATTCAGGGTGGTGAATGTGAAACCAGTAACGTTATACGATGTCGCAGAG
TATGCCGGTGTCTCTTATCAGACCGTTTCCCGCGTGGTGAACCAGGCCAGCCACGTTTCTGCGAAAACGC
GGGAAAAAGTGGAAGCGGCGATGGCGGAGCTGAATTACATTCCCAACCGCGTGGCACAACAACTGGCGGG
CAAACAGTCGTTGCTGATTGGCGTTGCCACCTCCAGTCTGGCCCTGCACGCGCCGTCGCAAATTGTCGCG
GCGATTAAATCTCGCGCCGATCAACTGGGTGCCAGCGTGGTGGTGTCGATGGTAGAACGAAGCGGCGTCG
AAGCCTGTAAAGCGGCGGTGCACAATCTTCTCGCGCAACGCGTCAGTGGGCTGATCATTAACTATCCGCT
GGATGACCAGGATGCCATTGCTGTGGAAGCTGCCTGCACTAATGTTCCGGCGTTATTTCTTGATGTCTCT
GACCAGACACCCATCAACAGTATTATTTTCTCCCATGAAGACGGTACGCGACTGGGCGTGGAGCATCTGG
TCGCATTGGGTCACCAGCAAATCGCGCTGTTAGCGGGCCCATTAAGTTCTGTCTCGGCGCGTCTGCGTCT
GGCTGGCTGGCATAAATATCTCACTCGCAATCAAATTCAGCCGATAGCGGAACGGGAAGGCGACTGGAGT
GCCATGTCCGGTTTTCAACAAACCATGCAAATGCTGAATGAGGGCATCGTTCCCACTGCGATGCTGGTTG
CCAACGATCAGATGGCGCTGGGCGCAATGCGCGCCATTACCGAGTCCGGGCTGCGCGTTGGTGCGGATAT
CTCGGTAGTGGGATACGACGATACCGAAGACAGCTCATGTTATATCCCGCCGTTAACCACCATCAAACAG
GATTTTCGCCTGCTGGGGCAAACCAGCGTGGACCGCTTGCTGCAACTCTCTCAGGGCCAGGCGGTGAAGG
GCAATCAGCTGTTGCCCGTCTCACTGGTGAAAAGAAAAACCACCCTGGCGCCCAATACGCAAACCGCCTC
TCCCCGCGCGTTGGCCGATTCATTAATGCAGCTGGCACGACAGGTTTCCCGACTGGAAAGCGGGCAGTGA
GCGCAACGCAATTAATGTAAGTTAGCTCACTCATTAGGCACCGGGATCTCGACCGATGCCCTTGAGAGCC
TTCAACCCAGTCAGCTCCTTCCGGTGGGCGCGGGGCATGACTATCGTCGCCGCACTTATGACTGTCTTCT
TTATCATGCAACTCGTAGGACAGGTGCCGGCAGCGCTCTGGGTCATTTTCGGCGAGGACCGCTTTCGCTG
GAGCGCGACGATGATCGGCCTGTCGCTTGCGGTATTCGGAATCTTGCACGCCCTCGCTCAAGCCTTCGTC
ACTGGTCCCGCCACCAAACGTTTCGGCGAGAAGCAGGCCATTATCGCCGGCATGGCGGCCCCACGGGTGC
GCATGATCGTGCTCCTGTCGTTGAGGACCCGGCTAGGCTGGCGGGGTTGCCTTACTGGTTAGCAGAATGA
ATCACCGATACGCGAGCGAACGTGAAGCGACTGCTGCTGCAAAACGTCTGCGACCTGAGCAACAACATGA
ATGGTCTTCGGTTTCCGTGTTTCGTAAAGTCTGGAAACGCGGAAGTCAGCGCCCTGCACCATTATGTTCC
GGATCTGCATCGCAGGATGCTGCTGGCTACCCTGTGGAACACCTACATCTGTATTAACGAAGCGCTGGCA
TTGACCCTGAGTGATTTTTCTCTGGTCCCGCCGCATCCATACCGCCAGTTGTTTACCCTCACAACGTTCC
AGTAACCGGGCATGTTCATCATCAGTAACCCGTATCGTGAGCATCCTCTCTCGTTTCATCGGTATCATTA
CCCCCATGAACAGAAATCCCCCTTACACGGAGGCATCAGTGACCAAACAGGAAAAAACCGCCCTTAACAT
GGCCCGCTTTATCAGAAGCCAGACATTAACGCTTCTGGAGAAACTCAACGAGCTGGACGCGGATGAACAG
GCAGACATCTGTGAATCGCTTCACGACCACGCTGATGAGCTTTACCGCAGCTGCCTCGCGCGTTTCGGTG
ATGACGGTGAAAACCTCTGACACATGCAGCTCCCGGAGACGGTCACAGCTTGTCTGTAAGCGGATGCCGG
GAGCAGACAAGCCCGTCAGGGCGCGTCAGCGGGTGTTGGCGGGTGTCGGGGCGCAGCCATGACCCAGTCA
CGTAGCGATAGCGGAGTGTATACTGGCTTAACTATGCGGCATCAGAGCAGATTGTACTGAGAGTGCACCA
TTGCGGTGTGAAATACCGCACAGATGCGTAAGGAGAAAATACCGCATCAGGCGCTCTTCCGCTTCCTCGC
TCACTGACTCGCTGCGCTCGGTCGTTCGGCTGCGGCGAGCGGTATCAGCTCACTCAAAGGCGGTAATACG
GTTATCCACAGAATCAGGGGATAACGCAGGAAAGAACATGTGAGCAAAAGGCCAGCAAAAGGCCAGGAAC
CGTAAAAAGGCCGCGTTGCTGGCGTTTTTCCATAGGCTCCGCCCCCCTGACGAGCATCACAAAAATCGAC
GCTCAAGTCAGAGGTGGCGAAACCCGACAGGACTATAAAGATACCAGGCGTTTCCCCCTGGAAGCTCCCT
CGTGCGCTCTCCTGTTCCGACCCTGCCGCTTACCGGATACCTGTCCGCCTTTCTCCCTTCGGGAAGCGTG
GCGCTTTCTCATAGCTCACGCTGTAGGTATCTCAGTTCGGTGTAGGTCGTTCGCTCCAAGCTGGGCTGTG
TGCACGAACCCCCCGTTCAGCCCGACCGCTGCGCCTTATCCGGTAACTATCGTCTTGAGTCCAACCCGGT
AAGACACGACTTATCGCCACTGGCAGCAGCCACTGGTAACAGGATTAGCAGAGCGAGGTATGTAGGCGGT
GCTACAGAGTTCTTGAAGTGGTGGCCTAACTACGGCTACACTAGAAGGACAGTATTTGGTATCTGCGCTC
TGCTGAAGCCAGTTACCTTCGGAAAAAGAGTTGGTAGCTCTTGATCCGGCAAACAAACCACCGCTGGTAG
CGGTGGTTTTTTTGTTTGCAAGCAGCAGATTACGCGCAGAAAAAAAGGATCTCAAGAAGATCCTTTGATC
TTTTCTACGGGGTCTGACGCTCAGTGGAACGAAAACTCACGTTAAGGGATTTTGGTCATGAACAATAAAA
CTGTCTGCTTACATAAACAGTAATACAAGGGGTGTTATGAGCCATATTCAACGGGAAACGTCTTGCTCTA
GGCCGCGATTAAATTCCAACATGGATGCTGATTTATATGGGTATAAATGGGCTCGCGATAATGTCGGGCA
ATCAGGTGCGACAATCTATCGATTGTATGGGAAGCCCGATGCGCCAGAGTTGTTTCTGAAACATGGCAAA
GGTAGCGTTGCCAATGATGTTACAGATGAGATGGTCAGACTAAACTGGCTGACGGAATTTATGCCTCTTC
CGACCATCAAGCATTTTATCCGTACTCCTGATGATGCATGGTTACTCACCACTGCGATCCCCGGGAAAAC
AGCATTCCAGGTATTAGAAGAATATCCTGATTCAGGTGAAAATATTGTTGATGCGCTGGCAGTGTTCCTG
CGCCGGTTGCATTCGATTCCTGTTTGTAATTGTCCTTTTAACAGCGATCGCGTATTTCGTCTCGCTCAGG
CGCAATCACGAATGAATAACGGTTTGGTTGATGCGAGTGATTTTGATGACGAGCGTAATGGCTGGCCTGT
TGAACAAGTCTGGAAAGAAATGCATAAACTTTTGCCATTCTCACCGGATTCAGTCGTCACTCATGGTGAT
TTCTCACTTGATAACCTTATTTTTGACGAGGGGAAATTAATAGGTTGTATTGATGTTGGACGAGTCGGAA
TCGCAGACCGATACCAGGATCTTGCCATCCTATGGAACTGCCTCGGTGAGTTTTCTCCTTCATTACAGAA
ACGGCTTTTTCAAAAATATGGTATTGATAATCCTGATATGAATAAATTGCAGTTTCATTTGATGCTCGAT
GAGTTTTTCTAAGAATTAATTCATGAGCGGATACATATTTGAATGTATTTAGAAAAATAAACAAATAGGG
GTTCCGCGCACATTTCCCCGAAAAGTGCCACCTAAATTGTAAGCGTTAATATTTTGTTAAAATTCGCGTT
AAATTTTTGTTAAATCAGCTCATTTTTTAACCAATAGGCCGAAATCGGCAAAATCCCTTATAAATCAAAA
GAATAGACCGAGATAGGGT
[37 nt withheld, positions 5690-5726]
AAAGAACGTGGACTCCAACGTCAAAGG
[49 nt withheld, positions 5754-5802]
T
[91 nt withheld, positions 5804-5894]
G
[124 nt withheld, positions 5896-6019]
CCCATTCGCCA
