>Addgene plasmid #201810 | pET28a-SnoopTag2-sfGFP | depositor partial sequence | sequence record 391629 | SnoopTag2-sfGFP
ATGGGAAAACTGGGCTATATTGAATTTTATAAAGTGGAAAAATCGGGAGGTGGTTCAGGCCGTAAAGGCG
AAGAGCTGTTCACTGGTGTCGTCCCTATTCTGGTGGAACTGGATGGTGATGTCAACGGTCATAAGTTTTC
CGTGCGTGGCGAGGGTGAAGGTGACGCAACTAATGGTAAACTGACGCTGAAGTTCATCTGTACTACTGGT
AAACTGCCGGTACCTTGGCCGACTCTGGTAACGACGCTGACTTATGGTGTTCAGTGCTTTGCTCGTTATC
CGGACCATATGAAGCAGCATGACTTCTTCAAGTCCGCCATGCCGGAAGGCTATGTGCAGGAACGCACGAT
TTCCTTTAAGGATGACGGCACGTACAAAACGCGTGCGGAAGTGAAATTTGAAGGCGATACCCTGGTAAAC
CGCATTGAGCTGAAAGGCATTGACTTTAAAGAAGACGGCAATATCCTGGGCCATAAGCTGGAATACAATT
TTAACAGCCACAATGTTTACATCACCGCCGATAAACAAAAAAATGGCATTAAAGCGAATTTTAAAATTCG
CCACAACGTGGAGGATGGCAGCGTGCAGCTGGCTGATCACTACCAGCAAAACACTCCAATCGGTGATGGT
CCTGTTCTGCTGCCAGACAATCACTATCTGAGCACGCAAAGCGTTCTGTCTAAAGATCCGAACGAGAAAC
GCGATCATATGGTTCTGCTGGAGTTCGTAACCGCAGCGGGCATCACGCATGGTATGGATGAACTGTACAA
AGGCTCCGGCTCCGGCTCCCACCATCACCATCACCATTGATAA
